Addgene plasmid #203606: psicheck2-PHLPP2mut
Purpose: Reporter plasmid carrying PHLPP2 3'UTR with mutated miR-27b target sequences
Depositing lab: Hiroyuki Mizuguchi. Depositing organization: The University of Osaka. Publication: miR-27b targets MAIP1 to mediate lipid accumulation in cultured human and mouse hepatic cells. Sakai E, Imaizumi T, Suzuki R, Taracena-Gandara M, Fujimoto T, Sakurai F, Mizuguchi H. Commun Biol. 2023 Jun 24;6(1):669. doi: 10.1038/s42003-023-05049-w. PubMed 37355744.
Backbone
  Vector backbone: psicheck2
  Backbone manufacturer: Promega
  Backbone size w/o insert (bp): 6273
  Total vector size (bp): 7137
  Modifications to backbone: The 3'UTR (nt 5074-5906) of PHLPP2 with mutated miR-27b target sequences was inserted between XhoI and NotI in psicheck2.
  Vector type: Mammalian Expression, Luciferase
Growth in bacteria
  Bacterial resistance: Ampicillin, 100 μg/mL
  Growth temperature: 37°C
  Growth strain: DH5alpha
  Copy number: Unknown
Gene/Insert
  Gene/Insert name: PH domain and leucine rich repeat protein phosphatase 2
  Species: H. sapiens (human)
  Insert size (bp): 833
  Mutation: miR-27b target sequences in the 3'UTR were mutated
  GenBank ID: NM_001289003.1
  Entrez Gene: PHLPP2 (a.k.a. PHLPPL, PPM3B)
  Promoter: SV40
  Cloning method: Restriction Enzyme; 5′ cloning site XhoI (not destroyed); 3′ cloning site NotI (not destroyed)
  Sequencing primers: 5′ gtggagcgcgtgctgaagaac; 3′ ccgcgaggtccgaagactc
Terms and licenses: Academic/Nonprofit Terms; Industry Terms: Not Available to Industry
How to cite: psicheck2-PHLPP2mut was a gift from Hiroyuki Mizuguchi (Addgene plasmid # 203606 ; http://n2t.net/addgene:203606 ; RRID:Addgene_203606)
