[The description below was written by a language model from this plasmid's Addgene catalogue record and pLannotate feature annotations shown in this document.]
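Description:
psicheck2-PHLPP2mut is a dual-luciferase reporter plasmid built on the Promega psiCHECK-2 backbone for transient expression in mammalian cells. It is propagated in E. coli through a high-copy ColE1/pUC-type origin and selected with ampicillin via the β-lactamase gene. The catalogue lists a total size of 7137 bp, while the sequenced record covered by the feature table is 7,081 nt, a small discrepancy that the record does not explain.

The reporter unit consists of the SV40 enhancer/early promoter followed by a chimeric β-globin/immunoglobulin intron, a T7 promoter for in vitro transcription, and the human codon-optimized Renilla luciferase (hRluc) coding sequence. An 833 bp segment of the human PHLPP2 3'UTR, in which the miR-27b target sequences have been mutated, was cloned between the XhoI and NotI sites. This corresponds to the unannotated gap between the end of hRluc and the synthetic poly(A) signal in the feature table, so the fragment becomes the 3'UTR of the Renilla transcript. A second, independent cassette expresses firefly luciferase (luc+) from the HSV thymidine kinase promoter with an SV40 poly(A) signal, providing an internal control for transfection efficiency and cell number on the same plasmid.

In use, the Renilla/firefly ratio reports post-transcriptional regulation acting through the inserted UTR. Because the miR-27b sites are disrupted, this construct is expected to serve as the negative or specificity control. Loss of miR-27b-dependent repression compared with a reporter carrying the intact PHLPP2 3'UTR would indicate that the microRNA acts directly through those sites. The associated work concerns miR-27b targets in human and mouse hepatic cells.
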