Features (pLannotate 1.2.2; 12 found; start..end, strand, type, name):
     62..419     +  promoter       SV40 promoter: SV40 enhancer and early promoter
    489..621     +  intron         chimeric intron: chimera between introns from human β-globin and immunoglobulin heavy chain genes
    666..684     +  promoter       T7 promoter: promoter for bacteriophage T7 RNA polymerase
    694..1629    +  CDS            hRluc: Renilla luciferase human codon-optimized
   2496..2544    +  polyA_signal   poly(A) signal: synthetic polyadenylation signal
   2553..3304    +  promoter       HSV TK promoter: herpes simplex virus thymidine kinase promoter
   3340..4992    +  CDS            luciferase: firefly luciferase; luc+; enhanced luc+ version of the luciferase gene AAS38485.1 42718124.0
   5036..5157    -  polyA_signal   SV40 poly(A) signal: SV40 polyadenylation signal
   5180..5248    -  CDS            large T antigen (fragment): large T antigen from SV40 (simian virus 40)
   5290..5394    +  promoter       AmpR promoter: bla
   5395..6255    +  CDS            AmpR: β-lactamase; bla; confers resistance to ampicillin, carbenicillin, and related antibiotics
   6426..7014    +  rep_origin     ori: high-copy-number ColE1/pMB1/pBR322/pUC origin of replication
>Addgene plasmid #203606 | psicheck2-PHLPP2mut | addgene full sequence | sequence record 409614 | Addgene NGS Result
AGATCTGCGCAGCACCATGGCCTGAAATAACCTCTGAAAGAGGAACTTGGTTAGGTACCTTCTGAGGCGG
AAAGAACCAGCTGTGGAATGTGTGTCAGTTAGGGTGTGGAAAGTCCCCAGGCTCCCCAGCAGGCAGAAGT
ATGCAAAGCATGCATCTCAATTAGTCAGCAACCAGGTGTGGAAAGTCCCCAGGCTCCCCAGCAGGCAGAA
GTATGCAAAGCATGCATCTCAATTAGTCAGCAACCATAGTCCCGCCCCTAACTCCGCCCATCCCGCCCCT
AACTCCGCCCAGTTCCGCCCATTCTCCGCCCCATGGCTGACTAATTTTTTTTATTTATGCAGAGGCCGAG
GCCGCCTCGGCCTCTGAGCTATTCCAGAAGTAGTGAGGAGGCTTTTTTGGAGGCCTAGGCTTTTGCAAAA
AGCTTGATTCTTCTGACACAACAGTCTCGAACTTAAGCTGCAGAAGTTGGTCGTGAGGCACTGGGCAGGT
AAGTATCAAGGTTACAAGACAGGTTTAAGGAGACCAATAGAAACTGGGCTTGTCGAGACAGAGAAGACTC
TTGCGTTTCTGATAGGCACCTATTGGTCTTACTGACATCCACTTTGCCTTTCTCTCCACAGGTGTCCACT
CCCAGTTCAATTACAGCTCTTAAGGCTAGAGTACTTAATACGACTCACTATAGGCTAGCCACCATGGCTT
CCAAGGTGTACGACCCCGAGCAACGCAAACGCATGATCACTGGGCCTCAGTGGTGGGCTCGCTGCAAGCA
AATGAACGTGCTGGACTCCTTCATCAACTACTATGATTCCGAGAAGCACGCCGAGAACGCCGTGATTTTT
CTGCATGGTAACGCTGCCTCCAGCTACCTGTGGAGGCACGTCGTGCCTCACATCGAGCCCGTGGCTAGAT
GCATCATCCCTGATCTGATCGGAATGGGTAAGTCCGGCAAGAGCGGGAATGGCTCATATCGCCTCCTGGA
TCACTACAAGTACCTCACCGCTTGGTTCGAGCTGCTGAACCTTCCAAAGAAAATCATCTTTGTGGGCCAC
GACTGGGGGGCTTGTCTGGCCTTTCACTACTCCTACGAGCACCAAGACAAGATCAAGGCCATCGTCCATG
CTGAGAGTGTCGTGGACGTGATCGAGTCCTGGGACGAGTGGCCTGACATCGAGGAGGATATCGCCCTGAT
CAAGAGCGAAGAGGGCGAGAAAATGGTGCTTGAGAATAACTTCTTCGTCGAGACCATGCTCCCAAGCAAG
ATCATGCGGAAACTGGAGCCTGAGGAGTTCGCTGCCTACCTGGAGCCATTCAAGGAGAAGGGCGAGGTTA
GACGGCCTACCCTCTCCTGGCCTCGCGAGATCCCTCTCGTTAAGGGAGGCAAGCCCGACGTCGTCCAGAT
TGTCCGCAACTACAACGCCTACCTTCGGGCCAGCGACGATCTGCCTAAGATGTTCATCGAGTCCGACCCT
GGGTTCTTTTCCAACGCTATTGTCGAGGGAGCTAAGAAGTTCCCTAACACCGAGTTCGTGAAGGTGAAGG
GCCTCCACTTCAGCCAGGAGGACGCTCCAGATGAAATGGGTAAGTACATCAAGAGCTTCGTGGAGCGCGT
GCTGAAGAACGAGCAGTAATTCTAGGCGATCGCTCGAGCAGTCCTACCACCTGCCATTAACCCTTTCTCT
CCTAGGATCATTTTGAGAATTTGCCTGCCTGGGCAGGAAAGGGACTATTTCTGTGGAGGAAAAAAGTGAA
GATTGATTCTCTTTACTAGTTGCTGCTGATGGATCTCTGTGACAGAGAAATCACCTTATCTCAGACTAAT
GGGGTGTGATGTGACTAGTCACATGGCTTTTCATTCTTCTCTACGAGAATACAGCCTATCAAAATGATGT
CTGTTGGAAATGTAGAACCAATCAAACAGATAATTTATGTATGTAATGTAATGAGAGCACTTTTCATTGA
TTATAAACTTTTTATTTTTGAATCTGCACTCGAGCCAATCTTCTTAGAGGCAGCCCGGCACCTTCATCCA
TAGGCAGAGAGAGAACTGGGTGTTGGAGACTTATTCGAGGGTATAGGAAGGGCCTTATAAAGTTGATTTA
ACTTTTGGATGTCAGATTATAAAAGCTCCTGAGAAACTTGGGGTAATAGGATCTTCTTTTGGGGATGAAA
ATGGGGAAGGCGTGAGGACCTAGACTACTTCTCCCTAGATCAGAAAAAGAGAATTACCCCTTGACAAATA
TGATACCTGCTAGGTATTTCCCAGGGAAATTTAGGGATTGGCCTCTTTCCCTAGCATGTGGAGGAATTGG
CAGACAGCTTCCTAAGGGCGGGGAGCGGGGGCCCAAGGCCGACACTGCTTGCATCCACGTGACCTTAAGT
TATGGCAGATGACTCTGAAACGGACTGAGGCCAATGAGAACAGATGGATGGAGCACTCAGGTTAGACTTG
TTCCTTCTCCTATGCTGGAGGAGAGGGATGGCGGCCGCTGGCCGCAATAAAATATCTTTATTTTCATTAC
ATCTGTGTGTTGGTTTTTTGTGTGAGGATCTAAATGAGTCTTCGGACCTCGCGGGGGCCGCTTAAGCGGT
GGTTAGGGTTTGTCTGACGCGGGGGGAGGGGGAAGGAACGAAACACTCTCATTCGGAGGCGGCTCGGGGT
TTGGTCTTGGTGGCCACGGGCACGCAGAAGAGCGCCGCGATCCTCTTAAGCACCCCCCCGCCCTCCGTGG
AGGCGGGGGTTTGGTCGGCGGGTGGTAACTGGCGGGCCGCTGACTCGGGCGGGTCGCGCGCCCCAGAGTG
TGACCTTTTCGGTCTGCTCGCAGACCCCCGGGCGGCGCCGCCGCGGCGGCGACGGGCTCGCTGGGTCCTA
GGCTCCATGGGGACCGTATACGTGGACAGGCTCTGGAGCATCCGCACGACTGCGGTGATATTACCGGAGA
CCTTCTGCGGGACGAGCCGGGTCACGCGGCTGACGCGGAGCGTCCGTTGGGCGACAAACACCAGGACGGG
GCACAGGTACACTATCTTGTCACCCGGAGGCGCGAGGGACTGCAGGAGCTTCAGGGAGTGGCGCAGCTGC
TTCATCCCCGTGGCCCGTTGCTCGCGTTTGCTGGCGGTGTCCCCGGAAGAAATATATTTGCATGTCTTTA
GTTCTATGATGACACAAACCCCGCCCAGCGTCTTGTCATTGGCGAATTCGAACACGCAGATGCAGTCGGG
GCGGCGCGGTCCCAGGTCCACTTCGCATATTAAGGTGACGCGTGTGGCCTCGAACACCGAGCGACCCTGC
AGCGACCCGCTTAAAAGCTTGGCATTCCGGTACTGTTGGTAAAGCCACCATGGCCGATGCTAAGAACATT
AAGAAGGGCCCTGCTCCCTTCTACCCTCTGGAGGATGGCACCGCTGGCGAGCAGCTGCACAAGGCCATGA
AGAGGTATGCCCTGGTGCCTGGCACCATTGCCTTCACCGATGCCCACATTGAGGTGGACATCACCTATGC
CGAGTACTTCGAGATGTCTGTGCGCCTGGCCGAGGCCATGAAGAGGTACGGCCTGAACACCAACCACCGC
ATCGTGGTGTGCTCTGAGAACTCTCTGCAGTTCTTCATGCCAGTGCTGGGCGCCCTGTTCATCGGAGTGG
CCGTGGCCCCTGCTAACGACATTTACAACGAGCGCGAGCTGCTGAACAGCATGGGCATTTCTCAGCCTAC
CGTGGTGTTCGTGTCTAAGAAGGGCCTGCAGAAGATCCTGAACGTGCAGAAGAAGCTGCCTATCATCCAG
AAGATCATCATCATGGACTCTAAGACCGACTACCAGGGCTTCCAGAGCATGTACACATTCGTGACATCTC
ATCTGCCTCCTGGCTTCAACGAGTACGACTTCGTGCCAGAGTCTTTCGACAGGGACAAAACCATTGCCCT
GATCATGAACAGCTCTGGGTCTACCGGCCTGCCTAAGGGCGTGGCCCTGCCTCATCGCACCGCCTGTGTG
CGCTTCTCTCACGCCCGCGACCCTATTTTCGGCAACCAGATCATCCCCGACACCGCTATTCTGAGCGTGG
TGCCATTCCACCACGGCTTCGGCATGTTCACCACCCTGGGCTACCTGATTTGCGGCTTTCGGGTGGTGCT
GATGTACCGCTTCGAGGAGGAGCTGTTCCTGCGCAGCCTGCAAGACTACAAAATTCAGTCTGCCCTGCTG
GTGCCAACCCTGTTCAGCTTCTTCGCTAAGAGCACCCTGATCGACAAGTACGACCTGTCTAACCTGCACG
AGATTGCCTCTGGCGGCGCCCCACTGTCTAAGGAGGTGGGCGAAGCCGTGGCCAAGCGCTTTCATCTGCC
AGGCATCCGCCAGGGCTACGGCCTGACCGAGACAACCAGCGCCATTCTGATTACCCCAGAGGGCGACGAC
AAGCCTGGCGCCGTGGGCAAGGTGGTGCCATTCTTCGAGGCCAAGGTGGTGGACCTGGACACCGGCAAGA
CCCTGGGAGTGAACCAGCGCGGCGAGCTGTGTGTGCGCGGCCCTATGATTATGTCCGGCTACGTGAATAA
CCCTGAGGCCACAAACGCCCTGATCGACAAGGACGGCTGGCTGCACTCTGGCGACATTGCCTACTGGGAC
GAGGACGAGCACTTCTTCATCGTGGACCGCCTGAAGTCTCTGATCAAGTACAAGGGCTACCAGGTGGCCC
CAGCCGAGCTGGAGTCTATCCTGCTGCAGCACCCTAACATTTTCGACGCCGGAGTGGCCGGCCTGCCCGA
CGACGATGCCGGCGAGCTGCCTGCCGCCGTCGTCGTGCTGGAACACGGCAAGACCATGACCGAGAAGGAG
ATCGTGGACTATGTGGCCAGCCAGGTGACAACCGCCAAGAAGCTGCGCGGCGGAGTGGTGTTCGTGGACG
AGGTGCCCAAGGGCCTGACCGGCAAGCTGGACGCCCGCAAGATCCGCGAGATCCTGATCAAGGCTAAGAA
AGGCGGCAAGATCGCCGTGTAATAATTCTAGAGTCGGGGCGGCCGGCCGCTTCGAGCAGACATGATAAGA
TACATTGATGAGTTTGGACAAACCACAACTAGAATGCAGTGAAAAAAATGCTTTATTTGTGAAATTTGTG
ATGCTATTGCTTTATTTGTAACCATTATAAGCTGCAATAAACAAGTTAACAACAACAATTGCATTCATTT
TATGTTTCAGGTTCAGGGGGAGGTGTGGGAGGTTTTTTAAAGCAAGTAAAACCTCTACAAATGTGGTAAA
ATCGATAAGGATCCAGGTGGCACTTTTCGGGGAAATGTGCGCGGAACCCCTATTTGTTTATTTTTCTAAA
TACATTCAAATATGTATCCGCTCATGAGACAATAACCCTGATAAATGCTTCAATAATATTGAAAAAGGAA
GAGTATGAGTATTCAACATTTCCGTGTCGCCCTTATTCCCTTTTTTGCGGCATTTTGCCTTCCTGTTTTT
GCTCACCCAGAAACGCTGGTGAAAGTAAAAGATGCTGAAGATCAGTTGGGTGCACGAGTGGGTTACATCG
AACTGGATCTCAACAGCGGTAAGATCCTTGAGAGTTTTCGCCCCGAAGAACGTTTTCCAATGATGAGCAC
TTTTAAAGTTCTGCTATGTGGCGCGGTATTATCCCGTATTGACGCCGGGCAAGAGCAACTCGGTCGCCGC
ATACACTATTCTCAGAATGACTTGGTTGAGTACTCACCAGTCACAGAAAAGCATCTTACGGATGGCATGA
CAGTAAGAGAATTATGCAGTGCTGCCATAACCATGAGTGATAACACTGCGGCCAACTTACTTCTGACAAC
GATCGGAGGACCGAAGGAGCTAACCGCTTTTTTGCACAACATGGGGGATCATGTAACTCGCCTTGATCGT
TGGGAACCGGAGCTGAATGAAGCCATACCAAACGACGAGCGTGACACCACGATGCCTGTAGCAATGGCAA
CAACGTTGCGCAAACTATTAACTGGCGAACTACTTACTCTAGCTTCCCGGCAACAATTAATAGACTGGAT
GGAGGCGGATAAAGTTGCAGGACCACTTCTGCGCTCGGCCCTTCCGGCTGGCTGGTTTATTGCTGATAAA
TCTGGAGCCGGTGAGCGTGGGTCTCGCGGTATCATTGCAGCACTGGGGCCAGATGGTAAGCCCTCCCGTA
TCGTAGTTATCTACACGACGGGGAGTCAGGCAACTATGGATGAACGAAATAGACAGATCGCTGAGATAGG
TGCCTCACTGATTAAGCATTGGTAACTGTCAGACCAAGTTTACTCATATATACTTTAGATTGATTTAAAA
CTTCATTTTTAATTTAAAAGGATCTAGGTGAAGATCCTTTTTGATAATCTCATGACCAAAATCCCTTAAC
GTGAGTTTTCGTTCCACTGAGCGTCAGACCCCGTAGAAAAGATCAAAGGATCTTCTTGAGATCCTTTTTT
TCTGCGCGTAATCTGCTGCTTGCAAACAAAAAAACCACCGCTACCAGCGGTGGTTTGTTTGCCGGATCAA
GAGCTACCAACTCTTTTTCCGAAGGTAACTGGCTTCAGCAGAGCGCAGATACCAAATACTGTTCTTCTAG
TGTAGCCGTAGTTAGGCCACCACTTCAAGAACTCTGTAGCACCGCCTACATACCTCGCTCTGCTAATCCT
GTTACCAGTGGCTGCTGCCAGTGGCGATAAGTCGTGTCTTACCGGGTTGGACTCAAGACGATAGTTACCG
GATAAGGCGCAGCGGTCGGGCTGAACGGGGGGTTCGTGCACACAGCCCAGCTTGGAGCGAACGACCTACA
CCGAACTGAGATACCTACAGCGTGAGCTATGAGAAAGCGCCACGCTTCCCGAAGGGAGAAAGGCGGACAG
GTATCCGGTAAGCGGCAGGGTCGGAACAGGAGAGCGCACGAGGGAGCTTCCAGGGGGAAACGCCTGGTAT
CTTTATAGTCCTGTCGGGTTTCGCCACCTCTGACTTGAGCGTCGATTTTTGTGATGCTCGTCAGGGGGGC
GGAGCCTATGGAAAAACGCCAGCAACGCGGCCTTTTTACGGTTCCTGGCCTTTTGCTGGCCTTTTGCTCA
CATGGCTCGAC
